>Addgene plasmid #146740 | pT7-EGFP-C1-HsNXF-1_K | addgene full sequence | sequence record 396948 | Addgene NGS Result
TAGTTATTAATAGTAATCAATTACGGGGTCATTAGTTCATAGCCCATATATGGAGTTCCGCGTTACATAA
CTTACGGTAAATGGCCCGCCTGGCTGACCGCCCAACGACCCCCGCCCATTGACGTCAATAATGACGTATG
TTCCCATAGTAACGCCAATAGGGACTTTCCATTGACGTCAATGGGTGGAGTATTTACGGTAAACTGCCCA
CTTGGCAGTACATCAAGTGTATCATATGCCAAGTACGCCCCCTATTGACGTCAATGACGGTAAATGGCCC
GCCTGGCATTATGCCCAGTACATGACCTTATGGGACTTTCCTACTTGGCAGTACATCTACGTATTAGTCA
TCGCTATTACCATGGTGATGCGGTTTTGGCAGTACATCAATGGGCGTGGATAGCGGTTTGACTCACGGGG
ATTTCCAAGTCTCCACCCCATTGACGTCAATGGGAGTTTGTTTTGGCACCAAAATCAACGGGACTTTCCA
AAATGTCGTAACAACTCCGCCCCATTGACGCAAATGGGCGGTAGGCGTGTACGGTGGGAGGTCTATATAA
GCAGAGCTCTCTGGCTAACTAGAGAACCCACTGCTTACTGGCTTATCGAAATTAATACGACTCACTATAG
GGAGACCCAAGCTCTAGCGCTACCGGTCGCCACCATGGTGAGCAAGGGCGAGGAGCTGTTCACCGGGGTG
GTGCCCATCCTGGTCGAGCTGGACGGCGACGTAAACGGCCACAAGTTCAGCGTGTCCGGCGAGGGCGAGG
GCGATGCCACCTACGGCAAGCTGACCCTGAAGTTCATCTGCACCACCGGCAAGCTGCCCGTGCCCTGGCC
CACCCTCGTGACCACCCTGACCTACGGCGTGCAGTGCTTCAGCCGCTACCCCGACCACATGAAGCAGCAC
GACTTCTTCAAGTCCGCCATGCCCGAAGGCTACGTCCAGGAGCGCACCATCTTCTTCAAGGACGACGGCA
ACTACAAGACCCGCGCCGAGGTGAAGTTCGAGGGCGACACCCTGGTGAACCGCATCGAGCTGAAGGGCAT
CGACTTCAAGGAGGACGGCAACATCCTGGGGCACAAGCTGGAGTACAACTACAACAGCCACAACGTCTAT
ATCATGGCCGACAAGCAGAAGAACGGCATCAAGGTGAACTTCAAGATCCGCCACAACATCGAGGACGGCA
GCGTGCAGCTCGCCGACCACTACCAGCAGAACACCCCCATCGGCGACGGCCCCGTGCTGCTGCCCGACAA
CCACTACCTGAGCACCCAGTCCGCCCTGAGCAAAGACCCCAACGAGAAGCGCGATCACATGGTCCTGCTG
GAGTTCGTGACCGCCGCCGGGATCACTCTCGGCATGGACGAGCTGTACAAGTCCGGACTCAGATCTCGAG
CTCAAGCTTCGAATTCTGCAGTCGCCATGGCGGACGAGGGGAAGTCGTACAGCGAACACGATGATGAACG
CGTTAATTTCCCTCAAAGAAAGAAGAAAGGCCGGGGTCCCTTCCGGTGGAAATATGGTGAAGGAAACCGT
AGGTCTGGAAGAGGCGGTTCTGGTATTCGGTCTTCCCGCCTTGAGGAAGATGATGGAGATGTGGCAATGA
GTGATGCCCAGGATGGTCCCCGAGTACGATACAACCCCTATACCACCCGACCTAACCGTCGGGGTGATAC
TTGGCATGATCGAGATCGCATTCATGTTACTGTGCGGAGAGACAGAGCTCCTCCAGAGAGAGGAGGGGCT
GGCACCAGCCAGGATGGGACCTCAAAGAACTGGTTCAAGATTACAATTCCTTATGGCAGAAAGTATGACA
AGGCATGGCTCCTGAGCATGATTCAGAGCAAGTGCGGTGTGCCCTTCACCCCTATTGAGTTTCACTATGA
GAATACACGGGCCCAGTTCTTCGTTGAAGACGCCAGTACTGCCTCTGCATTGAAGGCTGTCAACTATAAG
ATTTTGGATCGGGAGAACCGAAGGATATCTATCATCATCAACTCTTCTGCTCCACCCCACACTATACTGA
ATGAACTGAAGCCAGAACAAGTAGAACAGCTAAAGCTGATCATGAGCAAACGATACGATGGCTCCCAACA
AGCCCTTGACCTCAAAGGCCTCCGTTCAGACCCAGATTTGGTGGCCCAGAACATTGACGTTGTCCTGAAT
CGCAGAAGCTGTATGGCAGCTACCCTGAGGATCATTGAAGAGAACATCCCTGAGCTATTGTCCTTGAACT
TGAGCAACAACAGGCTGTACAGGCTGGATGACATGTCTAGCATTGTTCAGAAGGCACCCAACCTGAAGAT
CCTAAACCTTTCTGGAAATGAATTGAAGTCTGAGCGGGAATTGGACAAGATAAAGGGGCTGAAGCTAGAA
GAGCTCTGGCTCGATGGAAACTCCCTGTGTGACACCTTCCGAGACCAGTCCACCTACATCAGCGCCATTC
GCGAACGATTTCCCAAGTTACTACGCCTGGATGGCCATGAGCTACCCCCACCAATTGCCTTTGATGTTGA
AGCCCCCACGACGTTACCGCCCTGCAAGGGAAGCTATTTTGGAACAGAAAACTTGAAGAGTCTGGTCTTG
CACTTCCTGCAACAGTACTATGCAATTTACGACTCTGGAGACCGGCAAGGGCTCCTGGATGCCTACCATG
ATGGGGCCTGCTGTTCCCTGAGCATTCCTTTCATTCCTCAGAACCCTGCCCGAAGCAGCTTAGCCGAGTA
TTTCAAGGATAGCAGAAATGTGAAGAAGCTTAAAGACCCTACCTTGCGGTTCCGGCTGCTGAAGCACACG
CGTCTCAACGTTGTTGCCTTCCTCAATGAGTTGCCCAAAACCCAGCACGACGTCAATTCCTTCGTGGTAG
ACATAAGCGCCCAGACAAGCACATTGCTGTGTTTTTCTGTCAATGGAGTCTTCAAGGAAGTGGACGGAAA
GTCCCGGGATTCTTTGCGAGCCTTCACCCGGACATTCATTGCTGTTCCTGCTAGCAATTCAGGGCTATGT
ATTGTAAATGATGAGCTATTTGTGCGGAATGCCAGTTCTGAAGAGATCCAAAGAGCCTTCGCTATGCCTG
CACCCACGCCTTCCTCCAGCCCGGTGCCCACCCTCTCTCCAGAGCAGCAGGAAATGTTGCAAGCATTCTC
TACCCAGTCTGGCATGAACCTCGAGTGGTCCCAGAAGTGCCTTCAGGACAACAACTGGGACTACACCAGA
TCTGCCCAGGCCTTCACTCATCTCAAGGCCAAGGGCGAGATCCCAGAAGTGGCATTCATGAAGTGAGGAT
CCACCGGATCTAGATAACTGATCATAATCAGCCATACCACATTTGTAGAGGTTTTACTTGCTTTAAAAAA
CCTCCCACACCTCCCCCTGAACCTGAAACATAAAATGAATGCAATTGTTGTTGTTAACTTGTTTATTGCA
GCTTATAATGGTTACAAATAAAGCAATAGCATCACAAATTTCACAAATAAAGCATTTTTTTCACTGCATT
CTAGTTGTGGTTTGTCCAAACTCATCAATGTATCTTAACGCGTAAATTGTAAGCGTTAATATTTTGTTAA
AATTCGCGTTAAATTTTTGTTAAATCAGCTCATTTTTTAACCAATAGGCCGAAATCGGCAAAATCCCTTA
TAAATCAAAAGAATAGACCGAGATAGGGT
[37 nt withheld, positions 3670-3706]
AAAGAACGTGGACTCCAACGTCAAAGG
[49 nt withheld, positions 3734-3782]
T
[91 nt withheld, positions 3784-3874]
G
[124 nt withheld, positions 3876-3999]
CAGGTGGCACTTTTCGGGGAAATGTGCGCGGAACCCCTATTTGTTTATTTTTCTAAATACATTCAAATAT
GTATCCGCTCATGAGACAATAACCCTGATAAATGCTTCAATAATATTGAAAAAGGAAGAGTCCTGAGGCG
GAAAGAACCAGCTGTGGAATGTGTGTCAGTTAGGGTGTGGAAAGTCCCCAGGCTCCCCAGCAGGCAGAAG
TATGCAAAGCATGCATCTCAATTAGTCAGCAACCAGGTGTGGAAAGTCCCCAGGCTCCCCAGCAGGCAGA
AGTATGCAAAGCATGCATCTCAATTAGTCAGCAACCATAGTCCCGCCCCTAACTCCGCCCATCCCGCCCC
TAACTCCGCCCAGTTCCGCCCATTCTCCGCCCCATGGCTGACTAATTTTTTTTATTTATGCAGAGGCCGA
GGCCGCCTCGGCCTCTGAGCTATTCCAGAAGTAGTGAGGAGGCTTTTTTGGAGGCCTAGGCTTTTGCAAA
GATCGATCAAGAGACAGGATGAGGATCGTTTCGCATGATTGAACAAGATGGATTGCACGCAGGTTCTCCG
GCCGCTTGGGTGGAGAGGCTATTCGGCTATGACTGGGCACAACAGACAATCGGCTGCTCTGATGCCGCCG
TGTTCCGGCTGTCAGCGCAGGGGCGCCCGGTTCTTTTTGTCAAGACCGACCTGTCCGGTGCCCTGAATGA
ACTGCAAGACGAGGCAGCGCGGCTATCGTGGCTGGCCACGACGGGCGTTCCTTGCGCAGCTGTGCTCGAC
GTTGTCACTGAAGCGGGAAGGGACTGGCTGCTATTGGGCGAAGTGCCGGGGCAGGATCTCCTGTCATCTC
ACCTTGCTCCTGCCGAGAAAGTATCCATCATGGCTGATGCAATGCGGCGGCTGCATACGCTTGATCCGGC
TACCTGCCCATTCGACCACCAAGCGAAACATCGCATCGAGCGAGCACGTACTCGGATGGAAGCCGGTCTT
GTCGATCAGGATGATCTGGACGAAGAGCATCAGGGGCTCGCGCCAGCCGAACTGTTCGCCAGGCTCAAGG
CGAGCATGCCCGACGGCGAGGATCTCGTCGTGACCCATGGCGATGCCTGCTTGCCGAATATCATGGTGGA
AAATGGCCGCTTTTCTGGATTCATCGACTGTGGCCGGCTGGGTGTGGCGGACCGCTATCAGGACATAGCG
TTGGCTACCCGTGATATTGCTGAAGAGCTTGGCGGCGAATGGGCTGACCGCTTCCTCGTGCTTTACGGTA
TCGCCGCTCCCGATTCGCAGCGCATCGCCTTCTATCGCCTTCTTGACGAGTTCTTCTGAGCGGGACTCTG
GGGTTCGAAATGACCGACCAAGCGACGCCCAACCTGCCATCACGAGATTTCGATTCCACCGCCGCCTTCT
ATGAAAGGTTGGGCTTCGGAATCGTTTTCCGGGACGCCGGCTGGATGATCCTCCAGCGCGGGGATCTCAT
GCTGGAGTTCTTCGCCCACCCTAGGGGGAGGCTAACTGAAACACGGAAGGAGACAATACCGGAAGGAACC
CGCGCTATGACGGCAATAAAAAGACAGAATAAAACGCACGGTGTTGGGTCGTTTGTTCATAAACGCGGGG
TTCGGTCCCAGGGCTGGCACTCTGTCGATACCCCACCGAGACCCCATTGGGGCCAATACGCCCGCGTTTC
TTCCTTTTCCCCACCCCACCCCCCAAGTTCGGGTGAAGGCCCAGGGCTCGCAGCCAACGTCGGGGCGGCA
GGCCCTGCCATAGCCTCAGGTTACTCATATATACTTTAGATTGATTTAAAACTTCATTTTTAATTTAAAA
GGATCTAGGTGAAGATCCTTTTTGATAATCTCATGACCAAAATCCCTTAACGTGAGTTTTCGTTCCACTG
AGCGTCAGACCCCGTAGAAAAGATCAAAGGATCTTCTTGAGATCCTTTTTTTCTGCGCGTAATCTGCTGC
TTGCAAACAAAAAAACCACCGCTACCAGCGGTGGTTTGTTTGCCGGATCAAGAGCTACCAACTCTTTTTC
CGAAGGTAACTGGCTTCAGCAGAGCGCAGATACCAAATACTGTTCTTCTAGTGTAGCCGTAGTTAGGCCA
CCACTTCAAGAACTCTGTAGCACCGCCTACATACCTCGCTCTGCTAATCCTGTTACCAGTGGCTGCTGCC
AGTGGCGATAAGTCGTGTCTTACCGGGTTGGACTCAAGACGATAGTTACCGGATAAGGCGCAGCGGTCGG
GCTGAACGGGGGGTTCGTGCACACAGCCCAGCTTGGAGCGAACGACCTACACCGAACTGAGATACCTACA
GCGTGAGCTATGAGAAAGCGCCACGCTTCCCGAAGGGAGAAAGGCGGACAGGTATCCGGTAAGCGGCAGG
GTCGGAACAGGAGAGCGCACGAGGGAGCTTCCAGGGGGAAACGCCTGGTATCTTTATAGTCCTGTCGGGT
TTCGCCACCTCTGACTTGAGCGTCGATTTTTGTGATGCTCGTCAGGGGGGCGGAGCCTATGGAAAAACGC
CAGCAACGCGGCCTTTTTACGGTTCCTGGCCTTTTGCTGGCCTTTTGCTCACATGTTCTTTCCTGCGTTA
TCCCCTGATTCTGTGGATAACCGTATTACCGCCATGCAT
Features (pLannotate 1.2.2; 17 found; start..end, strand, type, name):
     61..364     +  enhancer       CMV enhancer: human cytomegalovirus immediate early enhancer
    365..568     +  promoter       CMV promoter: human cytomegalovirus (CMV) immediate early promoter
    564..597     +  LTR            5' LTR (truncated) (fragment): truncated 5' long terminal repeat (LTR) from HIV-1
    613..631     +  promoter       T7 promoter: promoter for bacteriophage T7 RNA polymerase
    665..1381    +  CDS            EGFP: EGFP is a basic (constitutively fluorescent) green fluorescent protein published in 1996, derived from Aequorea victoria. It is reported to be a rapidly-maturing weak dimer with moderate acid sensitivity.
   1382..1424    +  misc_feature   MCS (fragment): multiple cloning site
   1427..3283    +  CDS            NXF1: NXF1_HUMAN - Also known as TAP. Experimental evidence at protein level: Swiss-Prot protein existence level 1. Involved in the nuclear export of mRNA species bearing retroviral constitutive transport elements (CTE) and in the export of mRNA from the nucleus to the cytoplasm (TAP/NFX1 pathway) (PubMed:10924507). The NXF1-NXT1 heterodimer is involved in the export of HSP70 mRNA in conjunction with ALYREF/THOC4 and THOC5 components of the TREX complex (PubMed:18364396, PubMed:19165146, PubMed:9660949). ALYREF/THOC4-bound mRNA is thought to be transferred to the NXF1-NXT1 heterodimer for export (Pu
   3309..3393    +  CDS            large T antigen (fragment): large T antigen from SV40 (simian virus 40)
   3416..3537    +  polyA_signal   SV40 poly(A) signal: SV40 polyadenylation signal
   3571..3999    -  rep_origin     f1 ori (sequence partly withheld): f1 bacteriophage origin of replication; arrow indicates direction of (+) strand synthesis
   4026..4130    +  promoter       AmpR promoter: bla
   4132..4489    +  promoter       SV40 promoter: SV40 enhancer and early promoter
   4524..5318    +  CDS            NeoR/KanR: aminoglycoside phosphotransferase from Tn5; aph(3')-II (or nptII); confers resistance to neomycin, kanamycin, and G418 (Geneticin®)
   5339..5491    +  CDS            ble (fragment): BLE_KLEPN - Experimental evidence at protein level: Swiss-Prot protein existence level 1. Binding protein with a strong affinity to the bleomycin family of antibiotics. Binds to CL990; an antimitotic-antibiotic compound. From Klebsiella pneumoniae.
   5550..5597    +  polyA_signal   HSV TK poly(A) signal: herpes simplex virus thymidine kinase polyadenylation signal (Cole and Stacy, 1985)
   5688..5704    -  polyA_signal   bGH poly(A) signal (fragment): bovine growth hormone polyadenylation signal
   5926..6514    +  rep_origin     ori: high-copy-number ColE1/pMB1/pBR322/pUC origin of replication
