[The description below was written by a language model from this plasmid's Addgene catalogue record and pLannotate feature annotations shown in this document.]
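Description:
pT7-EGFP-C1-HsNXF-1_K is a 6.6 kb mammalian expression plasmid that produces human NXF1 (also known as TAP or MEX67) fused at its N-terminus to EGFP. The catalogue lists the backbone as unknown, but the name and the annotated layout are consistent with an EGFP-C1-type vector to which a T7 promoter has been added. It replicates in E. coli at high copy from a ColE1/pUC-type origin and also carries an f1 origin for single-stranded DNA production. A single NeoR/KanR (Tn5 aminoglycoside phosphotransferase) cassette sits behind tandem bacterial (bla-type) and SV40 early promoters and ends in an HSV TK polyadenylation signal. This cassette gives kanamycin resistance in bacteria and can provide G418 selection in mammalian cells.

The expression unit is driven by the human CMV immediate early enhancer and promoter. A bacteriophage T7 promoter lies just upstream of the coding region, which would also allow in vitro transcription of the fusion with T7 RNA polymerase. EGFP is followed by a remnant of the multiple cloning site acting as a linker, then the NXF1 open reading frame, and the transcript is terminated by the SV40 poly(A) signal. The insert derives from the human NXF1 reference mRNA and carries an S144G substitution relative to it. Several short annotated fragments (HIV-1 LTR, SV40 large T antigen, ble, bGH poly(A)) are probably backbone remnants or chance annotation matches rather than functional parts.

NXF1 is the principal mRNA nuclear export receptor, acting as a heterodimer with NXT1. The stated purpose is simply mammalian expression of the protein, and the EGFP tag would suit localisation or detection of the fusion. The plasmid comes from a collection associated with work on nonsense-mediated mRNA decay.
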