Addgene plasmid #146740: pT7-EGFP-C1-HsNXF-1_K
Purpose: Mammalian Expression of HsNxf-1
Depositing lab: Elisa Izaurralde. Depositing organization: Max Planck Institute for Developmental Biology. Publication: Nonsense-mediated mRNA decay in Drosophila: at the intersection of the yeast and mammalian pathways. Gatfield D, Unterholzner L, Ciccarelli FD, Bork P, Izaurralde E. EMBO J. 2003 Aug 1. 22(15):3960-70. 10.1093/emboj/cdg371 PubMed 12881430.
Backbone
  Vector backbone: Unknown
  Vector type: Mammalian Expression
Growth in bacteria
  Bacterial resistance: Kanamycin, 50 μg/mL
  Growth temperature: 37°C
  Growth strain: DH5alpha
  Copy number: High Copy
Gene/Insert
  Gene/Insert name: HsNxf-1
  Species: H. sapiens (human)
  Mutation: S144G relative to NM_006362.4
  Entrez Gene: NXF1 (a.k.a. MEX67, TAP)
  Cloning method: Unknown
Terms and licenses: Academic/Nonprofit Terms; Industry Terms: Not Available to Industry
Depositor comments: ORF extracted from NCBI: NM_006362.4 Plasmids from this collection were made available to the research community and donated after the lab closed. Please note that the sequence provided by the depositing laboratory may be theoretical/predicted or based on Sanger sequencing results. There may be discrepancies between sequencing results obtained by Addgene and the depositor sequence. If an Addgene verified sequence is not available, please contact before placing your order to request that our lab fully sequence the plasmid.
How to cite: pT7-EGFP-C1-HsNXF-1_K was a gift from Elisa Izaurralde (Addgene plasmid # 146740 ; http://n2t.net/addgene:146740 ; RRID:Addgene_146740)
